>Addgene plasmid #242028 | Split PS Intein tTA | addgene full sequence | sequence record 481815 | Addgene NGS Result
CGTTACATAACTTACGGTAAATGGCCCGCCTGGCTGACCGCCCAACGACCCCCGCCCATTGACGTCAATA
ATGACGTATGTTCCCATAGTAACGCCAATAGGGACTTTCCATTGACGTCAATGGGTGGAGTATTTACGGT
AAACTGCCCACTTGGCAGTACATCAAGTGTATCATATGCCAAGTACGCCCCCTATTGACGTCAATGACGG
TAAATGGCCCGCCTGGCATTATGCCCAGTACATGACCTTATGGGACTTTCCTACTTGGCAGTACATCTAC
GTATTAGTCATCGCTATTACCATGGTGATGCGGTTTTGGCAGTACATCAATGGGCGTGGATAGCGGTTTG
ACTCACGGGGATTTCCAAGTCTCCACCCCATTGACGTCAATGGGAGTTTGTTTTGGCACCAAAATCAACG
GGACTTTCCAAAATGTCGTAACAACTCCGCCCCATTGACGCAAATGGGCGGTAGGCGTGTACGGTGGGAG
GTCTATATAAGCAGAGCTGGTTTAGTGAACCGTCAGATCCGCTAGCACCATGAGCGGCTATTGTCTGGAT
CTGAAAACCCAGGTTCAGACACCGCAGGGTATGAAAGAAATTTCAAATATTCAGGTGGGTGATCTGGTTC
TGAGCAATACTGGTTATAATGAAGTGCTGAATGTGTTTCCGAAAAGCAAAAAAAAAAGCTATAAAATCAC
CCTGGAAGATGGCAAAGAAATCATTTGTAGCGAAGAACACCTGTTTCCGACCCAGACTGGTGAAATGAAT
ATTAGCGGTGGTCTGAAAGAAGGTATGTGCCTGTATGTTAAATCCGGAAGCGGCGAGGGCAGGGGCAGCC
TGCTGACCTGCGGCGACGTGGAGGAGAACCCCGGCCCCGGCGCTGGAGACATGAGAGCTGCCAACCTTTG
GCCAAGCCCGCTCATGATCAAACGCTCTAAGAAGAACAGCCTGGCCTTGTCCCTGACGGCCGACCAGATG
GTCAGTGCCTTGTTGGATGCTGAGCCCCCCATACTCTATTCCGAGTATGATCCTACCAGACCCTTCAGTG
AAGCTTCGATGATGGGCTTACTGACCAACCTGGCAGACAGGGAGCTGGTTCACATGATCAACTGGGCGAA
GAGGGTGCCAGGCTTTGTGGATTTGACCCTCCATGATCAGGTCCACCTTCTAGAATGTGCCTGGCTAGAG
ATCCTGATGATTGGTCTCGTCTGGCGCTCCATGGAGCACCCAGTGAAGCTACTGTTTGCTCCTAACTTGC
TCTTGGACAGGAACCAGGGAAAATGTGTAGAGGGCATGGTGGAGATCTTCGACATGCTGCTGGCTACATC
ATCTCGGTTCCGCATGATGAATCTGCAGGGAGAGGAGTTTGTGTGCCTCAAATCTATTATTTTGCTTAAT
TCTGGAGTGTACACATTTCTGTCCAGCACCCTGAAGTCTCTGGAAGAGAAGGACCATATCCACCGAGTCC
TGGACAAGATCACAGACACTTTGATCCACCTGATGGCCAAGGCAGGCCTGACCCTGCAGCAGCAGCACCA
GCGGCTGGCCCAGCTCCTCCTCATCCTCTCCCACATCAGGCACATGAGTAACAAAGGCATGGAGCATCTG
TACAGCATGAAGTGCAAGAACGTGGTGCCCCTCTATGACCTGCTGCTGGAGGCGGCGGACGCCCACCGCC
TACATGCGCCCACTAGCCGTGGAGGGGCATCCGTGGAGGAGACGGACCAAAGCCACTTGGCCACTGCGGG
CTCTACTTCATCGCATTCCTTGCAAAAGTATTACATCACGGGGGAGGCAGAGGGTTTCCCTGCCACAGCT
GGGGGTGGTGGATCAACCGGTGAAATGATGCTGAAAAAAATCCTGAAAATCGAGGAACTGGATGAACGCG
GTACCGGCAGCGGAGGTCATACCTTGTATGCGCCGGGGGGTTATGACATCATGGGTTACCTCATACAGAT
CATGAATAGGCCGAACCCACAAGTGGAACTCGGACCCGTCGATACCTCCTGCGCTCTCATTCTGTGTGAC
CTTAAGCAGAAGGATACCCCTATCGTGTACGCCTCCGAGGCATTTCTGTACATGACAGGGTACTCGAACG
CCGAAGTGCTGGGACGGAACTGCCGCTTCCTGCAAAGCCCGGATGGAATGGTGAAGCCTAAGTCAACCCG
CAAATACGTGGACTCCAACACTATCAACACCATGCGCAAGGCCATTGACCGCAATGCTGAGGTGCAAGTG
GAAGTGGTGAACTTCAAGAAGAATGGACAGCGCTTCGTCAACTTCCTGACTATGATCCCCGTGCGCGACG
AGACCGGCGAATATCGGTACAGCATGGGGTTTCAGTGTGAGACAGAGGGCGGCTCAGGAGGCAGCGGCGG
TTCTGGAGGTTCCGGTGGCGGCTCAGGAGGTAGCGGAGGGTCTCACACTCTTTACGCCCCTGGAGGATAC
GACATTATGGGATATTTGATTCAGATTATGAACCGCCCAAACCCTCAGGTCGAACTGGGGCCTGTGGACA
CGTCATGTGCCCTGATCCTGTGCGATCTGAAGCAAAAGGACACTCCGATTGTCTACGCCTCGGAAGCCTT
CTTGTATATGACCGGATACAGCAATGCAGAGGTGCTCGGTAGGAACTGCAGATTCCTGCAGTCCCCCGAC
GGGATGGTGAAACCAAAGTCCACTCGCAAATATGTGGACTCGAACACGATCAATACAATGCGGAAGGCCA
TCGACCGGAACGCCGAGGTCCAGGTGGAGGTGGTCAACTTTAAGAAGAACGGCCAGCGGTTCGTGAACTT
TCTCACCATGATTCCGGTCCGGGATGAAACCGGAGAGTACAGATACTCCATGGGATTCCAGTGCGAAACC
GAAGGGTCAGGATCCGAACTGATTGATATTGAAGTTAGCGGTAACCACCTGTTCTATGCCAATGATATTC
TGACCCATAATAGCTCGAGCTCTAGATTAGATAAAAGTAAAGTGATTAACAGCGCATTAGAGCTGCTTAA
TGAGGTCGGAATCGAAGGTTTAACAACCCGTAAACTCGCCCAGAAGCTAGGTGTAGAGCAGCCTACATTG
TATTGGCATGTAAAAAATAAGCGGGCTTTGCTCGACGCCTTAGCCATTGAGATGTTAGATAGGCACCATA
CTCACTTTTGCCCTTTAGAAGGGGAAAGCTGGCAAGATTTTTTACGTAATAACGCTAAAAGTTTTAGATG
TGCTTTACTAAGTCATCGCGATGGAGCAAAAGTACATTTAGGTACACGGCCTACAGAAAAACAGTATGAA
ACTCTCGAAAATCAATTAGCCTTTTTATGCCAACAAGGTTTTTCACTAGAGAATGCATTATATGCACTCA
GCGCTGTGGGGCATTTTACTTTAGGTTGCGTATTGGAAGATCAAGAGCATCAAGTCGCTAAAGAAGAAAG
GGAAACACCTACTACTGATAGTATGCCGCCATTATTACGACAAGCTATCGAATTATTTGATCACCAAGGT
GCAGAGCCAGCCTTCTTATTCGGCCTTGAATTGATCATATGCGGATTAGAAAAACAACTTAAATGTGAAA
GTGGGTCCGCGTACAGCCGCGCGCGTACGAAAAACAATTACGGGTCTACCATCGAGGGCCTGCTCGATCT
CCCGGACGACGACGCCCCCGAAGAGGCGGGGCTGGCGGCTCCGCGCCTGTCCTTTCTCCCCGCGGGACAC
ACGCGCAGACTGTCGACGGCCCCCCCGACCGATGTCAGCCTGGGGGACGAGCTCCACTTAGACGGCGAGG
ACGTGGCGATGGCGCATGCCGACGCGCTAGACGATTTCGATCTGGACATGTTGGGGGACGGGGATTCCCC
GGGTCCGGGATTTACCCCCCACGACTCCGCCCCCTACGGCGCTCTGGATATGGCCGACTTCGAGTTTGAG
CAGATGTTTACCGATGCCCTTGGAATTGACGAGTACGGTGGGTAAAGCGGCCGCGACTCTAGATCATAAT
CAGCCATACCACATTTGTAGAGGTTTTACTTGCTTTAAAAAACCTCCCACACCTCCCCCTGAACCTGAAA
CATAAAATGAATGCAATTGTTGTTGTTAACTTGTTTATTGCAGCTTATAATGGTTACAAATAAAGCAATA
GCATCACAAATTTCACAAATAAAGCATTTTTTTCACTGCATTCTAGTTGTGGTTTGTCCAAACTCATCAA
TGTATCTTAAGGCGTAAATTGTAAGCGTTAATATTTTGTTAAAATTCGCGTTAAATTTTTGTTAAATCAG
CTCATTTTTTAACCAATAGGCCGAAATCGGCAAAATCCCTTATAAATCAAAAGAATAGACCGAGATAGGG
T
[37 nt withheld, positions 4342-4378]
AAAGAACGTGGACTCCAACGTCAAAGG
[49 nt withheld, positions 4406-4454]
T
[91 nt withheld, positions 4456-4546]
G
[124 nt withheld, positions 4548-4671]
CAGGTGGCACTTTTCGGGGAAATGTGCGCGGAACCCCTATTTGTTTATTTTTCTAAATACATTCAAATAT
GTATCCGCTCATGAGACAATAACCCTGATAAATGCTTCAATAATATTGAAAAAGGAAGAGTCCTGAGGCG
GAAAGAACCAGCTGTGGAATGTGTGTCAGTTAGGGTGTGGAAAGTCCCCAGGCTCCCCAGCAGGCAGAAG
TATGCAAAGCATGCATCTCAATTAGTCAGCAACCAGGTGTGGAAAGTCCCCAGGCTCCCCAGCAGGCAGA
AGTATGCAAAGCATGCATCTCAATTAGTCAGCAACCATAGTCCCGCCCCTAACTCCGCCCATCCCGCCCC
TAACTCCGCCCAGTTCCGCCCATTCTCCGCCCCATGGCTGACTAATTTTTTTTATTTATGCAGAGGCCGA
GGCCGCCTCGGCCTCTGAGCTATTCCAGAAGTAGTGAGGAGGCTTTTTTGGAGGCCTAGGCTTTTGCAAA
GATCGATCAAGAGACAGGATGAGGATCGTTTCGCATGATTGAACAAGATGGATTGCACGCAGGTTCTCCG
GCCGCTTGGGTGGAGAGGCTATTCGGCTATGACTGGGCACAACAGACAATCGGCTGCTCTGATGCCGCCG
TGTTCCGGCTGTCAGCGCAGGGGCGCCCGGTTCTTTTTGTCAAGACCGACCTGTCCGGTGCCCTGAATGA
ACTGCAAGACGAGGCAGCGCGGCTATCGTGGCTGGCCACGACGGGCGTTCCTTGCGCAGCTGTGCTCGAC
GTTGTCACTGAAGCGGGAAGGGACTGGCTGCTATTGGGCGAAGTGCCGGGGCAGGATCTCCTGTCATCTC
ACCTTGCTCCTGCCGAGAAAGTATCCATCATGGCTGATGCAATGCGGCGGCTGCATACGCTTGATCCGGC
TACCTGCCCATTCGACCACCAAGCGAAACATCGCATCGAGCGAGCACGTACTCGGATGGAAGCCGGTCTT
GTCGATCAGGATGATCTGGACGAAGAGCATCAGGGGCTCGCGCCAGCCGAACTGTTCGCCAGGCTCAAGG
CGAGCATGCCCGACGGCGAGGATCTCGTCGTGACCCATGGCGATGCCTGCTTGCCGAATATCATGGTGGA
AAATGGCCGCTTTTCTGGATTCATCGACTGTGGCCGGCTGGGTGTGGCGGACCGCTATCAGGACATAGCG
TTGGCTACCCGTGATATTGCTGAAGAGCTTGGCGGCGAATGGGCTGACCGCTTCCTCGTGCTTTACGGTA
TCGCCGCTCCCGATTCGCAGCGCATCGCCTTCTATCGCCTTCTTGACGAGTTCTTCTGAGCGGGACTCTG
GGGTTCGAAATGACCGACCAAGCGACGCCCAACCTGCCATCACGAGATTTCGATTCCACCGCCGCCTTCT
ATGAAAGGTTGGGCTTCGGAATCGTTTTCCGGGACGCCGGCTGGATGATCCTCCAGCGCGGGGATCTCAT
GCTGGAGTTCTTCGCCCACCCTAGGGGGAGGCTAACTGAAACACGGAAGGAGACAATACCGGAAGGAACC
CGCGCTATGACGGCAATAAAAAGACAGAATAAAACGCACGGTGTTGGGTCGTTTGTTCATAAACGCGGGG
TTCGGTCCCAGGGCTGGCACTCTGTCGATACCCCACCGAGACCCCATTGGGGCCAATACGCCCGCGTTTC
TTCCTTTTCCCCACCCCACCCCCCAAGTTCGGGTGAAGGCCCAGGGCTCGCAGCCAACGTCGGGGCGGCA
GGCCCTGCCATAGCCTCAGGTTACTCATATATACTTTAGATTGATTTAAAACTTCATTTTTAATTTAAAA
GGATCTAGGTGAAGATCCTTTTTGATAATCTCATGACCAAAATCCCTTAACGTGAGTTTTCGTTCCACTG
AGCGTCAGACCCCGTAGAAAAGATCAAAGGATCTTCTTGAGATCCTTTTTTTCTGCGCGTAATCTGCTGC
TTGCAAACAAAAAAACCACCGCTACCAGCGGTGGTTTGTTTGCCGGATCAAGAGCTACCAACTCTTTTTC
CGAAGGTAACTGGCTTCAGCAGAGCGCAGATACCAAATACTGTTCTTCTAGTGTAGCCGTAGTTAGGCCA
CCACTTCAAGAACTCTGTAGCACCGCCTACATACCTCGCTCTGCTAATCCTGTTACCAGTGGCTGCTGCC
AGTGGCGATAAGTCGTGTCTTACCGGGTTGGACTCAAGACGATAGTTACCGGATAAGGCGCAGCGGTCGG
GCTGAACGGGGGGTTCGTGCACACAGCCCAGCTTGGAGCGAACGACCTACACCGAACTGAGATACCTACA
GCGTGAGCTATGAGAAAGCGCCACGCTTCCCGAAGGGAGAAAGGCGGACAGGTATCCGGTAAGCGGCAGG
GTCGGAACAGGAGAGCGCACGAGGGAGCTTCCAGGGGGAAACGCCTGGTATCTTTATAGTCCTGTCGGGT
TTCGCCACCTCTGACTTGAGCGTCGATTTTTGTGATGCTCGTCAGGGGGGCGGAGCCTATGGAAAAACGC
CAGCAACGCGGCCTTTTTACGGTTCCTGGCCTTTTGCTGGCCTTTTGCTCACATGTTCTTTCCTGCGTTA
TCCCCTGATTCTGTGGATAACCGTATTACCGCCATGCATTAGTTATTAATAGTAATCAATTACGGGGTCA
TTAGTTCATAGCCCATATATGGAGTTCCG
Features (pLannotate 1.2.2; 17 found; start..end, strand, type, name):
      1..304     +  enhancer       CMV enhancer: human cytomegalovirus immediate early enhancer
    305..508     +  promoter       CMV promoter: human cytomegalovirus (CMV) immediate early promoter
    882..1817    +  CDS            ERT2: mutated ligand-binding domain of the human estrogen receptor (Feil et al., 1997)
   2424..2873    +  CDS            pMag: "positive Magnet" variant of an N-terminally truncated Vivid (VVD) blue light photoreceptor from Neurospora crassa (Kawano et al., 2015) rapidly heterodimerizes with nMagHigh1 upon blue light irradiation to form a complex with slow switch-off kinetics
   2961..3577    +  CDS            TetR (fragment): tetracycline repressor TetR; tetR from transposon Tn10; TetR binds to the tetracycline operator tetO to inhibit transcription. This inhibition can be relieved by adding tetracycline or doxycycline.
   3729..3962    +  CDS            VP16 AD: transcriptional activation domain of herpes simplex virus protein VP16 (Triezenberg et al., 1988; Cousens et al., 1989); UL48
   3982..4065    +  CDS            large T antigen (fragment): large T antigen from SV40 (simian virus 40)
   4088..4209    +  polyA_signal   SV40 poly(A) signal: SV40 polyadenylation signal
   4243..4671    -  rep_origin     f1 ori (sequence partly withheld): f1 bacteriophage origin of replication; arrow indicates direction of (+) strand synthesis
   4698..4802    +  promoter       AmpR promoter: bla
   4804..5161    +  promoter       SV40 promoter: SV40 enhancer and early promoter
   5196..5990    +  CDS            NeoR/KanR: aminoglycoside phosphotransferase from Tn5; aph(3')-II (or nptII); confers resistance to neomycin, kanamycin, and G418 (Geneticin®)
   6011..6163    +  CDS            ble (fragment): BLE_KLEPN - Experimental evidence at protein level: Swiss-Prot protein existence level 1. Binding protein with a strong affinity to the bleomycin family of antibiotics. Binds to CL990; an antimitotic-antibiotic compound. From Klebsiella pneumoniae.
   6222..6269    +  polyA_signal   HSV TK poly(A) signal: herpes simplex virus thymidine kinase polyadenylation signal (Cole and Stacy, 1985)
   6360..6376    -  polyA_signal   bGH poly(A) signal (fragment): bovine growth hormone polyadenylation signal
   6598..7186    +  rep_origin     ori: high-copy-number ColE1/pMB1/pBR322/pUC origin of replication
   7301..7360    +  enhancer       CMV enhancer (fragment): human cytomegalovirus immediate early enhancer
