[The description below was written by a language model from this plasmid's Addgene catalogue record and pLannotate feature annotations shown in this document.]
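Description:
Split PS Intein tTA is a mammalian expression plasmid built on the mEGFP-N1 backbone, with a synthetic insert of about 3.4 kb cloned between NheI and NotI, giving a sequenced construct of 7,360 nt. It is propagated in E. coli at high copy from a ColE1/pUC-type origin and also carries an f1 origin. A single NeoR/KanR cassette, preceded by both a bacterial promoter and the SV40 early promoter and terminated by the HSV TK polyadenylation signal, provides kanamycin selection in bacteria and could support G418 selection in mammalian cells.

The CMV enhancer/promoter drives a single open reading frame terminated by the SV40 poly(A) signal. According to the insert name, it encodes two polypeptides separated by a self-cleaving T2A peptide. The first is a short N-terminal intein fragment (IntN). The second consists of ERT2, followed by a C-terminal intein half that is interrupted by two tandem VVD blue-light photoreceptor domains (IntC1-VVD-VVD-IntC2), and then the tTA transactivator.

The automated annotation agrees with this layout. It detects ERT2, one Vivid-derived domain (labelled as the pMag variant), TetR and the VP16 activation domain. It does not annotate the intein segments, the T2A or the second VVD copy. A short SV40 large T antigen fragment is also called just after VP16, and the record does not explain its role.

The stated purpose is blue-light-controlled translocation of tTA from the cytoplasm to the nucleus, using the split version of a photoswitchable intein. ERT2 presumably holds tTA in the cytoplasm until light-enabled intein activity releases it, but the record does not describe the mechanism in detail. Freed tTA would then be expected to activate tetO-containing reporter promoters supplied separately.
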