Addgene plasmid #242028: Split PS Intein tTA
Purpose: Blue-light-controlled nuclear translocation of split tTA transactivator from the cytoplasm. Split version.
Depositing lab: Vladislav Verkhusha. Depositing organization: Albert Einstein College of Medicine. Publication: Photoswitchable intein for light control of covalent protein binding and cleavage. Baloban M, Manoilov KY, Karasev MM, Verkhusha VV, Shcherbakova DM. Nat Commun. 2025 Sep 11;16(1):8263. doi: 10.1038/s41467-025-63595-9. PubMed 40935816.
Backbone
  Vector backbone: mEGFP-N1
  Backbone size w/o insert (bp): 3930
  Vector type: Mammalian Expression
Growth in bacteria
  Bacterial resistance: Kanamycin, 50 μg/mL
  Growth temperature: 37°C
  Growth strain: DH5alpha
  Copy number: High Copy
Gene/Insert
  Gene/Insert name: Split PS Intein tTA (alt name: M-SGY-IntN-Linker-T2A-G-ERT2-Linker-IntC1-Linker1-VVD-Linker2-VVD-Linker3-IntC2-SSS-tTA)
  Species: Synthetic
  Insert size (bp): 3430
  Promoter: CMV
  Cloning method: Restriction Enzyme; 5′ cloning site NheI (not destroyed); 3′ cloning site NotI (not destroyed)
  Sequencing primers: 5′ CMV Forward; 3′ SV40pA-R
Terms and licenses: Academic/Nonprofit Terms; Industry Terms: Not Available to Industry
How to cite: Split PS Intein tTA was a gift from Vladislav Verkhusha (Addgene plasmid # 242028 ; http://n2t.net/addgene:242028 ; RRID:Addgene_242028)
